Addgene plasmid #20504: pWZL Neo Myr Flag IKBKE
Depositing lab: William Hahn & Jean Zhao. Depositing organization: Dana-Farber Cancer Institute. Publication: Integrative Genomic Approaches Identify IKBKE as a Breast Cancer Oncogene (Kinase Library Clones). Boehm JS, Zhao JJ, Yao J, Kim SY, Firestein R, Dunn IF, Sjostrom SK, Garraway LA, Weremowicz S, Richardson AL, Greulich H, Stewart CJ, Mulvey LA, Shen RR, Ambrogio L, Hirozane-Kishikawa T, Hill DE, Vidal M, Meyerson M, Grenier JK, Hinkle G, Root DE, Roberts TM, Lander ES, Polyak K, Hahn WC. Cell. 2007 Jun 15. 129(6):1065-1079. 10.1016/j.cell.2007.03.052 PubMed 17574021.
Backbone
  Vector backbone: pWZL-Neo-Myr-Flag-DEST
  Backbone manufacturer: William Hahn Lab (available at Addgene, #15300)
  Vector type: Mammalian Expression, Retroviral
  Selectable markers: Neomycin (select with G418)
Growth in bacteria
  Bacterial resistance: Ampicillin, 100 μg/mL
  Growth temperature: 37°C
  Growth strain: Stbl3
  Growth instructions: Stbl3 cells to prevent recombination.
  Copy number: Unknown
Gene/Insert
  Gene/Insert name: IKBKE (alt name: inhibitor of kappa light polypeptide gene enhancer in B cells, kinase epsilon)
  Species: H. sapiens (human)
  GenBank ID: NM_014002
  Entrez Gene: IKBKE (a.k.a. IKK-E, IKK-i, IKKE, IKKI)
  Tag / fusion protein: Myr (N terminal on backbone); Flag (N terminal on backbone)
  Cloning method: Gateway Cloning
  Sequencing primers: 5′ pWZL-Fwd (GAA CCT CCT CGT TCG ACC); 3′ pWZL-Rev (TTC CGG GCC CTC ACA TTG)
Resource information
  A portion of this plasmid was derived from a plasmid made by: 2-C9
Terms and licenses: Academic/Nonprofit Terms; Industry Terms: Not Available to Industry
Depositor comments: ORFs were cloned into Gateway compatible pEntry vectors. An LR recombination reaction was performed to move the ORF to pWZL-Neo-Myr-Flag DEST such that the ORF would have 5' myristoylation and flag tags. This plasmid is part of a kinase library, and the gene has been verified, but has not been fully sequenced for minor mutations. Please see the following link for plasmids from this article that are not part of the kinase library http://www.addgene.org/pubmed/17574021
How to cite: pWZL Neo Myr Flag IKBKE was a gift from William Hahn & Jean Zhao (Addgene plasmid # 20504 ; http://n2t.net/addgene:20504 ; RRID:Addgene_20504)
