[The description below was written by a language model from this plasmid's Addgene catalogue record.]
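Description:
pWZL Neo Myr Flag IKBKE is a retroviral mammalian expression plasmid built on the Gateway-compatible pWZL-Neo-Myr-Flag-DEST backbone. It is propagated in bacteria under ampicillin selection, and the record specifies a recombination-deficient strain, reflecting the tendency of repeated retroviral sequences to rearrange. In mammalian cells, a neomycin resistance marker allows transduced populations to be selected with G418. The record provides no feature table, so the origin of replication, the promoter driving the insert and the arrangement linking the insert to the neomycin marker are not stated. The copy number is listed as unknown.

The payload is the human IKBKE open reading frame, encoding the IκB kinase epsilon (also called IKK-ε or IKK-i). The ORF was first cloned into a Gateway entry vector and then transferred by an LR recombination reaction into the destination vector. This places it in frame behind backbone-encoded N-terminal myristoylation and Flag sequences. A myristoylation signal directs lipid modification that targets a fusion protein to membranes, an approach commonly used to promote kinase activation. The Flag epitope allows detection or immunoprecipitation with standard antibodies.

The plasmid is one clone from a library of myristoylated, Flag-tagged kinases, associated with an integrative genomic study that identified IKBKE as a breast cancer oncogene. Its evident use is production of retrovirus for stable expression of membrane-targeted IKBKE in mammalian cells. The depositors note that the identity of the gene has been verified, but that the clone has not been fully sequenced for minor mutations.
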