>Addgene plasmid #20504 | pWZL Neo Myr Flag IKBKE | addgene partial sequence | sequence record 26328 | 20504 with pWZL-Fwd
CTCCTTCTCTAGGCGCCGGCCGGATCCAGAATTCGCCACCATGGGGTCTTCAAAATCTAAACCAAAGGAC
CCCAGCCAGCGCCGGCGCAGGATCCGAGGTTACCTTGACTACAAAGACGATGACGACAAGCAATTGACAA
GTTTGTACAAAAAAGTTGGCATGCAGAGCACAGCCAATTACCTGTGGCACACAGATGACCTGCTGGGGCA
GGGGGCCACTGCCAGTGTGTACAAGGCCCGCAACAAGAAATCCGGAGAGCTGGTTGCTGTGAAGGTCTTC
AACACTACCAGCTACCTGCGGCCCCGCGAGGTGCAGGTGAGGGAGTTTGAGGTCCTGCGGAAGCTGAACC
ACCAGAACATCGTCAAGCTCTTTGCGGTGGAGGAGACGGGCGGAAGCCGGCAGAAGGTACTGGTGATGGA
GTACTGCTCCAGTGGGAGCCTGCTGAGTGTGCTGGAGAGCCCTGAGAATGCCTTTGGGCTGCCTGAGGAT
GAGTTCCTGGTGGTGCTGCGCTGTGTGGTGGCCGGCATGAACCACCTGCGGGAGAACGGCATTGTGCATC
GCGACATCAAGCCGGGGAACATCATGCGCCTCGTAGGGGAGGAGGGGCAGAGCATCTACAAGCTGACAGA
CTTCGGCGCTGCCCGGGAGCTGGATGATGATGAGAAGTTCGTCTCGGTCTATGGGACTGAGGAGTACCTG
CATCCCGACATGTATGAGCGGGNGGNGCTTCGAAAGCCCCAGCAAAAAGCGTTCGGG
